>Addgene plasmid #102862 | pEF5-FRT-V5-DEST-GFP-Kif26b | depositor full sequence | sequence record 194754 | pEF5-FRT-V5-DEST-GFP-Kif26b sequence 13229 bps
GACGGATCGGGAGATCTCCCGATCCCCTATGGTGCACTCTCAGTACAATCTGCTCTGATGCCGCATAGTT
AAGCCAGTATCTGCTCCCTGCTTGTGTGTTGGAGGTCGCTGAGTAGTGCGCGAGCAAAATTTAAGCTACA
ACAAGGCAAGGCTTGACCGACAATTGCATGAAGAATCTGCTTAGGGTTAGGCGTTTTGCGCTGCTTCGCG
ATGTACGGGCCAGATATACGCGTTGACATTGATTATTGACTAGGCTTTTGCAAAAAGCTTTGCAAAGATG
GATAAAGTTTTAAACAGAGAGGAATCTTTGCAGCTAATGGACCTTCTAGGTCTTGAAAGGAGTGCCTCGT
GAGGCTCCGGTGCCCGTCAGTGGGCAGAGCGCACATCGCCCACAGTCCCCGAGAAGTTGGGGGGAGGGGT
CGGCAATTGAACCGGTGCCTAGAGAAGGTGGCGCGGGGTAAACTGGGAAAGTGATGTCGTGTACTGGCTC
CGCCTTTTTCCCGAGGGTGGGGGAGAACCGTATATAAGTGCAGTAGTCGCCGTGAACGTTCTTTTTCGCA
ACGGGTTTGCCGCCAGAACACAGGTAAGTGCCGTGTGTGGTTCCCGCGGGCCTGGCCTCTTTACGGGTTA
TGGCCCTTGCGTGCCTTGAATTACTTCCACCTGGCTGCAGTACGTGATTCTTGATCCCGAGCTTCGGGTT
GGAAGTGGGTGGGAGAGTTCGAGGCCTTGCGCTTAAGGAGCCCCTTCGCCTCGTGCTTGAGTTGAGGCCT
GGCCTGGGCGCTGGGGCCGCCGCGTGCGAATCTGGTGGCACCTTCGCGCCTGTCTCGCTGCTTTCGATAA
GTCTCTAGCCATTTAAAATTTTTGATGACCTGCTGCGACGCTTTTTTTCTGGCAAGATAGTCTTGTAAAT
GCGGGCCAAGATCTGCACACTGGTATTTCGGTTTTTGGGGCCGCGGGCGGCGACGGGGCCCGTGCGTCCC
AGCGCACATGTTCGGCGAGGCGGGGCCTGCGAGCGCGGCCACCGAGAATCGGACGGGGGTAGTCTCAAGC
TGGCCGGCCTGCTCTGGTGCCTGGCCTCGCGCCGCCGTGTATCGCCCCGCCCTGGGCGGCAAGGCTGGCC
CGGTCGGCACCAGTTGCGTGAGCGGAAAGATGGCCGCTTCCCGGCCCTGCTGCAGGGAGCTCAAAATGGA
GGACGCGGCGCTCGGGAGAGCGGGCGGGTGAGTCACCCACACAAAGGAAAAGGGCCTTTCCGTCCTCAGC
CGTCGCTTCATGTGACTCCACGGAGTACCGGGCGCCGTCCAGGCACCTCGATTAGTTCTCGAGCTTTTGG
AGTACGTCGTCTTTAGGTTGGGGGGAGGGGTTTTATGCGATGGAGTTTCCCCACACTGAGTGGGTGGAGA
CTGAAGTTAGGCCAGCTTGGCACTTGATGTAATTCTCCTTGGAATTTGCCCTTTTTGAGTTTGGATCTTG
GTTCATTCTCAAGCCTCAGACAGTGGTTCAAAGTTTTTTTCTTCCATTTCAGGTGTCGTGAGGAATTAGC
TTGGTACTAATACGACTCACTATAGGGAGACCCAAGCTGGCTAGGTAAGCTTGGTACCGAGCTCGGATCC
ACTAGTCCAGTGTGGTGGAATTCTGCAGATATCAACAAGTTTGTACAAAAAAGCAGGCTGGCGCCGGAAC
CAATTCAGTCGACACCATGGTGAGCAAGGGCGAGGAGCTGTTCACCGGGGTGGTGCCCATCCTGGTCGAG
CTGGACGGCGACGTAAACGGCCACAAGTTCAGCGTGTCCGGCGAGGGCGAGGGCGATGCCACCTACGGCA
AGCTGACCCTGAAGTTCATCTGCACCACCGGCAAGCTGCCCGTGCCCTGGCCCACCCTCGTGACCACCCT
GACCTACGGCGTGCAGTGCTTCAGCCGCTACCCCGACCACATGAAGCAGCACGACTTCTTCAAGTCCGCC
ATGCCCGAAGGCTACGTCCAGGAGCGCACCATCTTCTTCAAGGACGACGGCAACTACAAGACCCGCGCCG
AGGTGAAGTTCGAGGGCGACACCCTGGTGAACCGCATCGAGCTGAAGGGCATCGACTTCAAGGAGGACGG
CAACATCCTGGGGCACAAGCTGGAGTACAACTACAACAGCCACAACGTCTATATCATGGCCGACAAGCAG
AAGAACGGCATCAAGGTGAACTTCAAGATCCGCCACAACATCGAGGACGGCAGCGTGCAGCTCGCCGACC
ACTACCAGCAGAACACCCCCATCGGCGACGGCCCCGTGCTGCTGCCCGACAACCACTACCTGAGCACCCA
GTCCGCCCTGAGCAAAGACCCCAACGAGAAGCGCGATCACATGGTCCTGCTGGAGTTCGTGACCGCCGCC
GGGATCACTCTCGGCATGGACGAGCTGTACAAGGGCCGGCCTACCATGAATTCGGTAGCCGGAAATAAAG
AGAGGCTTGCGGTCTCCACCAGGGGCAAGAAATACGGGGTGAACGAAATGTGCTCGCCCACCAAGCCCTC
AGCGCCCTGCTCTCCTGAGAGCTGGTACCGCAAGGCTTACGAGGAGTCGCGCGCCGGCAGCCGGCCCACC
CCGGAGGGAGCAGGCTCTGCGCTGGGCTCATCGGGCACCCCGTCCCCGGGCTCGGGCACCTCGTCCCCGA
GCTCCTTCACCGGCTCTCCGGGACCTGCATCTCCGGGCATTGGTACCAGCTCGCCCGGCTCTCTGGGCGG
CTCACCCGGCTTCGGCACCGGCTCCCCTGGCTCGGGCAGCGGCGGCGGCTCCTCCCCCGGCTCCGACCGC
GGCGTCTGGTGCGAGAACTGTAACGCCCGCTTGGTGGAGCTGAAGAGGCAGGCTCTCAAGCTGCTGCTGC
CGGGACCCCTCCCGGGAAAGGACCCTGCTTTCTCTGCTGTGATTCACGACAAACTCCAGGTTCCCAATAC
TATCAGGAAGTCGTGGAATGACCGAGACAACCGCTGTGACATTTGTGCCACACACCTGAACCAGCTAAAG
CAGGAAGCCATCCAAATGGTGCTGACCTTGGAGCAGGCAGCTGGCAGCGAGCACTATGACACCTCTCTGG
GCTCACCCCCTCCGATCTCCAGCATTCCCACACTGGTGGGGTCTCGCCACATGGGTGGGCTCCAGCAGCC
CAGGGAGTGGGCCTTTGTGCCTGCCCCCTATGCCACTTCTACCTACACAGGCCTTGTCAACAAACACAGC
GGCAAACCCAACAGCCTTGGGGTCAGCAACGGAGCGGAAAAGAAGAGTGGCTCCCCAACCCACCAGGCCA
AGGTCAGCCTCCAGATGGCCACCAGTCCCAGCAATGGAAACATCCTCAACTCGGTGGCCATTCAGGCTCA
TCAATATCTAGACGGCACCTGGTCCCTTTCAAGAACCAATGGGGTTACCCTGTACCCCTACCAGATCTCC
CAGCTGATGACAGAGACCGGCCGCGAGGGACTGACAGAGTCAGCGCTCAACCGCTACAATGCTGACAAGC
CTGCAGCCAGCAGTGTCCCAGCCCCACAGGGTTCCTGTGTGGCCAGTGAGACTTCCACAGGGACCTCAGT
GGCCGCTTCCTTCTTCGCACGAGCTGCCCAGAAGTTAAATCTGTCATCTAAGAAGAAGAAACACCGGCCT
TCGACTCCATCTGTTGCGGAGGCTCCCCTCTTTGCGACCAGCTTCAGTGGGATCCTGCAGACCTCTCCTC
CCCCAGCCCCACCCTGTCTCCTGAGGGCTGTCAACAAGGTGAAGGACACTCCTGGCATGGGCAAGGTGAA
AGTCATGCTGCGTATCTGTTCCACATCAGCTCGAGATACCTCAGAATCCAGCTCTTTCCTGAAGGTGGAC
CCACGGAAGAAGCAGATCACCTTGTATGATCCCCTGACTTGCGGAGGTCAAAATGCCTTCCAGAAAAGAA
GCAGCCAGGTTCCTCCGAAGATGTTTGCCTTCGATGCTGTTTTCCCACAAGATGCTTCTCAGGCTGAAGT
TTGTGCTGGAACTGTGGCCGAAGTCATCCAGTCTGTGGTGAACGGGGCAGATGGCTGTGTGTTCTGTTTT
GGCCATGCCAAGCTAGGGAAATCCTACACCATGATCGGAAGGGACGACTCTATGCAGAACCTGGGCATTA
TTCCATGTGCTATTTCTTGGCTGTTCAAGCTTATCAATGAGCGCAAAGAGAAGACGGGGGCCCGATTCTC
AGTCCGCATCTCAGCCGTTGAGGTGTGGGGAAAAGAGGAGAACCTTCGAGACCTGTTGTCTGAGGTGGCC
ACGGGCAGCCTACAGGACGGGCAGTCCCCAGGCGTGTACCTCTGTGAAGACCCCATCTGTGGCACACAGC
TGCAGAACCAGAGTGAGCTCCGGGCCCCCACCGCAGAGAAAGCTGCCTTCTTCCTGGACGCCGCCATTGC
CTCGAGGCGAAGCAACCAACAGGATTGTGACGAGGATGACCACCGCAACTCCCATATGCTCTTCACCCTG
CACATCTACCAGTACCGGATGGAGAAGAGCGGGAAGGGTGGAATGTCTGGAGGTCGAAGCCGCCTGCATC
TCATCGACCTCGGGAGCTGTGTGAAAGCTCTCAGCAAAAACCGAGAAGGAGGCTCGGGGCTGTGCCTCTC
ACTGTCTGCTCTGGGCAACGTCATCCTGGCTTTGGTCAACGGGAGCAAGCACATCCCATACAAGGAGAGC
AAGCTCACCATGCTTCTGAGGGAGTCTCTGGGGAATGTGAACTGTCGCACCACCATGATCGCACACATCT
CGGCCGCAGCCAGCAGCTACGCGGAGACCCTGTCCACCATCCAGATCGCGTCGAGAGTCTTAAGGATGAA
GAAGAAGAAGACCAAGTACACATCAAGCTCCTCTGGGGGAGAAAGCTCCTGTGAGGAAGGCAGAATGCGC
AGGCCCACCCAGCTGAGACCCTTCCATGCCCGGGCTCCGGTGGATCCAGAATTCCCCCTTGCCCCACTGT
CCAGTGATCCTGACTACTCCTCCAGCAGTGAGCAGTCCTGCGACACCGTCATCTACATCGGGCCCAATGG
CACAGCCCTGTCTGACAAGGAACTCACTGACAATGAGGGGCCCCCAGACTTTGTGCCCATTGTGCCAGCC
CTACAGAAGACCAGAGGTGACAGCCGGCCGGGGGAGGCAGCAGAGGCTGCAGCCAGCAAGTCAGAAAGGG
ACTGTCTGAAGTGCAATACGTTTGCTGAGCTGCAGGAAAGACTAGATTGCATAGATGGCAGCGAAGAACC
CAGTAAGTTTCCCTTCGAAGAGCTGCCCATCCAGTTCGGGCCGGAGCAAGCTGGCAGATGTGCTCCTTTA
AGCCAAGCAGTGGGGCCAGACACACCCTCTGAGTCTGAAAAGGAAGATAACGGCTCAGACAATGGCCAAT
TGACCGAGAGGGAAGGCACAGAGCTTCCAGCCTCCAAGGCACAGCGGAATCGGTCCCCTGCCCCTACTGT
GACACGCAGCAGCAGCCCCAGTCCAGCCTCACCACGGAGCATCCCGGGCAGCAGTAGCCAGCACAGTACC
TCCCAGCTCACACAGAGCCCCAGTCTCCAGAGCAGCCGGGAGAGTCTGAACTCATGTGGCTTCGTGGAGG
GCAAGCCCAGACCCATGGGCTCCCCGAGGCTAGGCATTGCCAGTCTGTCCAAGACCTCAGAGTACAAACC
TCCCAGTTCTCCCTCTCAGAGGTGCAAAGTCTACACCCAGAAGGGGGTCCTGCCCTCCTCTGCCCCACCA
CCTTCCCTGAGCAAGGACTCTGGCATGGTCTCCAGTGAATCCTTGCTTCAGCCCGACGTGCGCACTCCCC
CAGTTGGAATGAGTCCCCAGGTTTTGAAGAAATCCATGTCTGCCGGGAGCGAAGGGTTTCCCGGAACTCT
AGTTGACGGTGAGGACCAGGAAGGCCCTCCAGCGGACTCTAAGAAGGAGATTCTGAGCACCACAATGGTG
ACTGTGCAACAGCCCCTGGAGCTGAATGGTGAGGATGAGTTGGTCTTCACACTGGTGGAGGAGCTGACCA
TCAGCGGGGTGCTCGACAGTGGACGCCCTACCAGCATCATCAGCTTCAACAGTGACTGCTCCGTGCAGGC
CCTGGCCTCAGGCTCCCGGCCCGTCAGCATCATCAGCAGCATCAGCGAGGATCTGGAGTGCTACTCCAGC
ATGGCCCCCGTCTCCGAGGTGAGCATCACGCAGTTCCTGCCTCTCCCAAAGCTGGGCCTGGATGAGAAGG
CTCGGGACGCGGGCAGCCGGCGTTCCTCCATCAGCTCCTGGCTGAGCGAGATGAGCGCGGGCAGTGATGG
CGAGCAGTCATGCCACAGCTTCATAGCCCAGACGTGCTTTGGGCATGGGGAAGCCATGGCAGAACCCCCA
GCCTCGGAGTTTGTCAGCAGCATCCAGAACACGGCAGTGGTGTGCAGAGAGAAGCCCGAGGTGGGCCCTG
ACAACCTGCTCATCTTATCTGAGATGGGGGAAGAGTCTGGCAACAAAGCCGCTCCCATCAAAGGCTGCAA
AATCTCAACGGTGGGCAAGGCCATGGTCACCATCTCCAACACAGCCAGCCTGAGCAGCTGCGAAGGGTAC
ATCCCCATGAAGACCAACATCACCGTTTACCCCTGCATCGCCATGAGCCCCCGAAACGTGCAAGAGCCTG
AGTCCTCCACTGCCACCCCAAAGGTGAGCCCCAAAGCATCCCAGGCCCAGGAAAGCAAGGAACCCAGTAC
AAGGAGAGAGATGAAATTTGAGGATCCTTGGCTTAAACGAGAAGAAGAGGTGAAAAGGGAGAACGCTTAC
TCCAGCGAGGAAGGGGTTAAGTGTGAGCCGCTCCCAAGCTCCCTGAAGACTGAAGGTAAGTCAGAGCAGG
AACTGGATGGCAGGCCCAGCTCAGGCAACAGGCTGAGCAGCAGCAGCTCAGAGGCAGCCGCCTTTCAAGG
GACTGATAACGTTAGGAGAGTCGTGGATGGCTGTGAGATGGCCCTGCCTGGCTTGGTGGCCCAAAGTCCC
CTCCATGTCAACCGAAACCTAAAGTCAAGCAGCCTCCCAAGGGCATTTCAGAAAGCTGACAGGCACGAGG
AGCTGGACAGCTTCTACCATTGCCTGGCAGACAGCAATGGCTTCAGTGCTGCTTCGGGCATCCCATCCTC
GAAGACAACCCTAGAGAGGAAAGTTGCTTCACCCAAGCATTGCGTCCTGGCAAGGCCCAAAGGGACCCCG
CCTCTGCCTCCTGTCCGCAAGTCTAGCTTGGACCAGAAGAACAGGGCCAGCCCTCAACACGGTGGTGGCA
GCAGCAACACCAGCAGCCCCCTGAACCAGCCAGCTACCTTCTTGGCTTGCTTCCCTGATGAGTCCAACGG
CAAGACTAAGGATGTCAGTAGCAGCAGTAAGCTCTTCAGCGCCAAGCTGGAACAGCTGGCCAGCAGAAGC
AACTCTCTTGGCAGGACAACAGTCAGCCACTACGAATGCTTGTCGTTGGAGAGGGCCGAAAGCCTGTCGT
CGGTGAGCTCCCGCATGCATGCCGGCAAAGATAGTACCATGCCCCGCACTGGGAGGAGCCTGGGTCGCAG
CACTGGCGCCTCACCACCCAGCTGTGGCATCACTCAGTCCACAGGGGCCTCTCCCAAGGCCAGCCAGTCT
AAGATCTCTGCAGTGAGCAAGCTCCTGCTGGCCAGTCCTAAATCCCGCAGCAGCCTGTCCACCTCCACCA
CCAAAACCCTCAGCTTCTCCACCAAGTCCCTGCCACAGTCTGTGGGCCAGAGCTCCAACCTACCGCCCAG
CGGGAAACACATGTCCTGGTCCACCCAGTCGCTCAGCAGGAACCGGGGCTCTGGGCTGGCTTCCAAACTG
CCGCTAAGAGCGGTCAACGGGCGCATTTCGGAGCTGCTCCAGGGCAGTGCGGGCCCGAGGAGTGCACAGC
TGCGGGCAGAGGCGGAAGAGCGCAGTGGGGCTCCCTCGGAGGACAAGCCCGCAGCCGCCCACCTGCTGCC
CTCGCCCTACAGCAAGATCACCCCTCCGAGGAAGCCGCACCGCTGCAGCAGCGGGCACGGTAGTGATAAC
AGCAGTGTCCTGAGTGGGGAGCTACCACCTGCCATGGGGAAGACTGCCCTCTTCTACCACAGCGGAGGCA
GCAGTGGCTACGAGAGCATGATGAGAGACAGCGAGGCCACCGGCAGTGCATCCTCAGCCCAGGACTCCAT
GAGCGAGAACAGCAGCTCCGTGGGAGGGAGATGCAGGAGCCTCAAAAACCAAAAGAAAAGGTCCAATTCA
GGTTCCCAGAGACGGAGGCTCATTCCAGCACTGTCTCTCGATACCCCCTCACCTGTGAGGAAAACTGCCA
GCAGCACAGGGGTCCGCTGGGTGGACGGCCCCTTGAGGAGCACCCAGAGGAGCCTTGGGGAACCATTCGA
AATTAAAGTCTATGAGATTGATGACGTGGAGCGCCTGCAGCGACGTCGAGGAGCTACAAGCAAGGAGGTC
ATGTGCTTCAATGCCAAGCTGAAAATCCTAGAACATCGGCAGCAGAGAATCGCTGAAGTCCGAGCCAAGT
ACGAGTGGCTGATGAAGGAGCTAGAAGCGACCAAGCAGTACCTGATGCTGGACCCCAACAAGTGGCTTCG
TGAATTTGACTTGGAGCAGGTCCTGCAGCTGGATTCCCTGGAGTACCTGGAGGCACTGGAGGGTGTGACA
GAGCGCTTGGAGAGCCGCGTCAACTTCTGCAAGGCCCATCTCATGATGATCACCTGCTTTGACATCACCT
CCAGGCGCCGATAAGGCGCGCCTCTAGAACTATAGTGAGTCGTATTACGTAGATCCAGACATGATAAGAT
ACATTGATGAGTTTGGACAAACCACAACTAGAATGCAGTGAAAAAAATGCTTTATTTGTGAAATTTGTGA
TGCTATTGCTTTATTTGTAACCATTATAAGCTGCAATAAACAAGTTAACAACAACAATTGCATTCATTTT
ATGTTTCAGGTTCAGGGGGAGGTGTGGGAGGTTTTTTAATTCGCGGCCGCACTCGAGATATCTAGACCCA
GCTTTCTTGTACAAAGTGGTTGATATCCAGCACAGTGGCGGCCGCTCGAGTCTAGAGGGCCCGCGGTTCG
AAGGTAAGCCTATCCCTAACCCTCTCCTCGGTCTCGATTCTACGCGTACCGGTTAGTAATGAGTTTAAAC
CCGCTGATCAGCCTCGACTGTGCCTTCTAGTTGCCAGCCATCTGTTGTTTGCCCCTCCCCCGTGCCTTCC
TTGACCCTGGAAGGTGCCACTCCCACTGTCCTTTCCTAATAAAATGAGGAAATTGCATCGCATTGTCTGA
GTAGGTGTCATTCTATTCTGGGGGGTGGGGTGGGGCAGGACAGCAAGGGGGAGGATTGGGAAGACAATAG
CAGGCATGCTGGGGATGCGGTGGGCTCTATGGCTTCTGAGGCGGAAAGAACCAGCTGGGGCTCTAGGGGG
TATCCCC
[124 nt withheld, positions 9458-9581]
C
[90 nt withheld, positions 9583-9672]
AGGGTGATGGTTCACGTACCTAGAAGTTCCTATTCCGAAGTTCCTATTCTCTAGAAAGTATAGGAACTTC
CTTGGCCAAAAAGCCTGAACTCACCGCGACGTCTGTCGAGAAGTTTCTGATCGAAAAGTTCGACAGCGTC
TCCGACCTGATGCAGCTCTCGGAGGGCGAAGAATCTCGTGCTTTCAGCTTCGATGTAGGAGGGCGTGGAT
ATGTCCTGCGGGTAAATAGCTGCGCCGATGGTTTCTACAAAGATCGTTATGTTTATCGGCACTTTGCATC
GGCCGCGCTCCCGATTCCGGAAGTGCTTGACATTGGGGAATTCAGCGAGAGCCTGACCTATTGCATCTCC
CGCCGTGCACAGGGTGTCACGTTGCAAGACCTGCCTGAAACCGAACTGCCCGCTGTTCTGCAGCCGGTCG
CGGAGGCCATGGATGCGATCGCTGCGGCCGATCTTAGCCAGACGAGCGGGTTCGGCCCATTCGGACCGCA
AGGAATCGGTCAATACACTACATGGCGTGATTTCATATGCGCGATTGCTGATCCCCATGTGTATCACTGG
CAAACTGTGATGGACGACACCGTCAGTGCGTCCGTCGCGCAGGCTCTCGATGAGCTGATGCTTTGGGCCG
AGGACTGCCCCGAAGTCCGGCACCTCGTGCACGCGGATTTCGGCTCCAACAATGTCCTGACGGACAATGG
CCGCATAACAGCGGTCATTGACTGGAGCGAGGCGATGTTCGGGGATTCCCAATACGAGGTCGCCAACATC
TTCTTCTGGAGGCCGTGGTTGGCTTGTATGGAGCAGCAGACGCGCTACTTCGAGCGGAGGCATCCGGAGC
TTGCAGGATCGCCGCGGCTCCGGGCGTATATGCTCCGCATTGGTCTTGACCAACTCTATCAGAGCTTGGT
TGACGGCAATTTCGATGATGCAGCTTGGGCGCAGGGTCGATGCGACGCAATCGTCCGATCCGGAGCCGGG
ACTGTCGGGCGTACACAAATCGCCCGCAGAAGCGCGGCCGTCTGGACCGATGGCTGTGTAGAAGTACTCG
CCGATAGTGGAAACCGACGCCCCAGCACTCGTCCGAGGGCAAAGGAATAGCACGTACTACGAGATTTCGA
TTCCACCGCCGCCTTCTATGAAAGGTTGGGCTTCGGAATCGTTTTCCGGGACGCCGGCTGGATGATCCTC
CAGCGCGGGGATCTCATGCTGGAGTTCTTCGCCCACCCCAACTTGTTTATTGCAGCTTATAATGGTTACA
AATAAAGCAATAGCATCACAAATTTCACAAATAAAGCATTTTTTTCACTGCATTCTAGTTGTGGTTTGTC
CAAACTCATCAATGTATCTTATCATGTCTGTATACCGTCGACCTCTAGCTAGAGCTTGGCGTAATCATGG
TCATAGCTGTTTCCTGTGTGAAATTGTTATCCGCTCACAATTCCACACAACATACGAGCCGGAAGCATAA
AGTGTAAAGCCTGGGGTGCCTAATGAGTGAGCTAACTCACATTAATTGCGTTGCGCTCACTGCCCGCTTT
CCAGTCGGGAAACCTGTCGTGCCAGCTGCATTAATGAATCGGCCAACGCGCGGGGAGAGGCGGTTTGCGT
ATTGGGCGCTCTTCCGCTTCCTCGCTCACTGACTCGCTGCGCTCGGTCGTTCGGCTGCGGCGAGCGGTAT
CAGCTCACTCAAAGGCGGTAATACGGTTATCCACAGAATCAGGGGATAACGCAGGAAAGAACATGTGAGC
AAAAGGCCAGCAAAAGGCCAGGAACCGTAAAAAGGCCGCGTTGCTGGCGTTTTTCCATAGGCTCCGCCCC
CCTGACGAGCATCACAAAAATCGACGCTCAAGTCAGAGGTGGCGAAACCCGACAGGACTATAAAGATACC
AGGCGTTTCCCCCTGGAAGCTCCCTCGTGCGCTCTCCTGTTCCGACCCTGCCGCTTACCGGATACCTGTC
CGCCTTTCTCCCTTCGGGAAGCGTGGCGCTTTCTCATAGCTCACGCTGTAGGTATCTCAGTTCGGTGTAG
GTCGTTCGCTCCAAGCTGGGCTGTGTGCACGAACCCCCCGTTCAGCCCGACCGCTGCGCCTTATCCGGTA
ACTATCGTCTTGAGTCCAACCCGGTAAGACACGACTTATCGCCACTGGCAGCAGCCACTGGTAACAGGAT
TAGCAGAGCGAGGTATGTAGGCGGTGCTACAGAGTTCTTGAAGTGGTGGCCTAACTACGGCTACACTAGA
AGGACAGTATTTGGTATCTGCGCTCTGCTGAAGCCAGTTACCTTCGGAAAAAGAGTTGGTAGCTCTTGAT
CCGGCAAACAAACCACCGCTGGTAGCGGTGGTTTTTTTGTTTGCAAGCAGCAGATTACGCGCAGAAAAAA
AGGATCTCAAGAAGATCCTTTGATCTTTTCTACGGGGTCTGACGCTCAGTGGAACGAAAACTCACGTTAA
GGGATTTTGGTCATGAGATTATCAAAAAGGATCTTCACCTAGATCCTTTTAAATTAAAAATGAAGTTTTA
AATCAATCTAAAGTATATATGAGTAAACTTGGTCTGACAGTTACCAATGCTTAATCAGTGAGGCACCTAT
CTCAGCGATCTGTCTATTTCGTTCATCCATAGTTGCCTGACTCCCCGTCGTGTAGATAACTACGATACGG
GAGGGCTTACCATCTGGCCCCAGTGCTGCAATGATACCGCGAGACCCACGCTCACCGGCTCCAGATTTAT
CAGCAATAAACCAGCCAGCCGGAAGGGCCGAGCGCAGAAGTGGTCCTGCAACTTTATCCGCCTCCATCCA
GTCTATTAATTGTTGCCGGGAAGCTAGAGTAAGTAGTTCGCCAGTTAATAGTTTGCGCAACGTTGTTGCC
ATTGCTACAGGCATCGTGGTGTCACGCTCGTCGTTTGGTATGGCTTCATTCAGCTCCGGTTCCCAACGAT
CAAGGCGAGTTACATGATCCCCCATGTTGTGCAAAAAAGCGGTTAGCTCCTTCGGTCCTCCGATCGTTGT
CAGAAGTAAGTTGGCCGCAGTGTTATCACTCATGGTTATGGCAGCACTGCATAATTCTCTTACTGTCATG
CCATCCGTAAGATGCTTTTCTGTGACTGGTGAGTACTCAACCAAGTCATTCTGAGAATAGTGTATGCGGC
GACCGAGTTGCTCTTGCCCGGCGTCAATACGGGATAATACCGCGCCACATAGCAGAACTTTAAAAGTGCT
CATCATTGGAAAACGTTCTTCGGGGCGAAAACTCTCAAGGATCTTACCGCTGTTGAGATCCAGTTCGATG
TAACCCACTCGTGCACCCAACTGATCTTCAGCATCTTTTACTTTCACCAGCGTTTCTGGGTGAGCAAAAA
CAGGAAGGCAAAATGCCGCAAAAAAGGGAATAAGGGCGACACGGAAATGTTGAATACTCATACTCTTCCT
TTTTCAATATTATTGAAGCATTTATCAGGGTTATTGTCTCATGAGCGGATACATATTTGAATGTATTTAG
AAAAATAAACAAATAGGGGTTCCGCGCACATTTCCCCGAAAAGTGCCACCTGACGTC
Features (pLannotate 1.2.2; 26 found; start..end, strand, type, name):
     28..80      -  misc_feature   bom (fragment): basis of mobility region from pBR322
    235..253     +  enhancer       CMV enhancer (fragment): human cytomegalovirus immediate early enhancer
    278..347     +  CDS            small t antigen (fragment): SV40 (simian virus 40) small t antigen
    353..1531    +  promoter       EF-1α promoter: strong constitutive promoter for human elongation factor EF-1α
   1548..1566    +  promoter       T7 promoter: promoter for bacteriophage T7 RNA polymerase
   1645..1669    +  protein_bind   attB1: mutant version of attB; recombination site for the Gateway® BP reaction BP Clonase™
   1697..2413    +  CDS            EGFP: EGFP is a basic (constitutively fluorescent) green fluorescent protein published in 1996, derived from Aequorea victoria. It is reported to be a rapidly-maturing weak dimer with moderate acid sensitivity.
   2426..8761    +  CDS            Kif26b: KI26B_MOUSE - Experimental evidence at protein level: Swiss-Prot protein existence level 1. Essential for embryonic kidney development. Plays an important role in the compact adhesion between mesenchymal cells adjacent to the ureteric buds, possibly by interacting with MYH10. This could lead to the establishment of the basolateral integrity of the mesenchyme and the polarized expression of ITGA8, which maintains the GDNF expression required for further ureteric bud attraction. Although it seems to lack ATPase activity it is constitutively associated with microtubules. From Mus musculus (Mouse)
   8780..8797    -  promoter       T7 promoter (fragment): promoter for bacteriophage T7 RNA polymerase
   8802..8936    -  polyA_signal   SV40 poly(A) signal: SV40 polyadenylation signal
   9026..9050    -  protein_bind   attB2: mutant version of attB; recombination site for the Gateway® BP reaction BP Clonase™
   9103..9144    +  CDS            V5 tag: epitope tag from simian virus 5
   9188..9412    +  polyA_signal   bGH poly(A) signal: bovine growth hormone polyadenylation signal
   9416..9437    +  promoter       SV40 promoter (fragment): SV40 enhancer and early promoter
   9458..9690    +  rep_origin     f1 ori (fragment) (sequence partly withheld): f1 bacteriophage origin of replication; arrow indicates direction of (+) strand synthesis
   9695..9742    +  protein_bind   FRT: FLP-mediated recombination occurs in the 8-bp core sequence TCTAGAAA (Turan and Bode, 2011). FLP recombinase from the Saccharomyces cerevisiae 2μ plasmid
   9750..10772   +  CDS            HygR: aminoglycoside phosphotransferase from E. coli; aph(4)-Ia; confers resistance to hygromycin
  10782..10907   +  CDS            ble (fragment): BLE_KLEPN - Experimental evidence at protein level: Swiss-Prot protein existence level 1. Binding protein with a strong affinity to the bleomycin family of antibiotics. Binds to CL990; an antimitotic-antibiotic compound. From Klebsiella pneumoniae.
  10902..11023   +  polyA_signal   SV40 poly(A) signal: SV40 polyadenylation signal
  11094..11116   -  protein_bind   lac operator (fragment): The lac repressor binds to the lac operator to inhibit transcription in E. coli. This inhibition can be relieved by adding lactose or isopropyl-β-D-thiogalactopyranoside (IPTG). lac repressor encoded by lacI
  11120..11150   -  promoter       lac promoter: promoter for the E. coli lac operon
  11165..11186   -  protein_bind   CAP binding site: CAP binding activates transcription in the presence of cAMP. E. coli catabolite activator protein
  11199..11291   -  CDS            lacI (fragment): lac repressor; lacI; The lac repressor binds to the lac operator to inhibit transcription in E. coli. This inhibition can be relieved by adding lactose or isopropyl-β-D-thiogalactopyranoside (IPTG).
  11474..12062   -  rep_origin     ori: high-copy-number ColE1/pMB1/pBR322/pUC origin of replication
  12233..13093   -  CDS            AmpR: β-lactamase; bla; confers resistance to ampicillin, carbenicillin, and related antibiotics
  13094..13198   -  promoter       AmpR promoter: bla
