>Addgene plasmid #102862 | pEF5-FRT-V5-DEST-GFP-Kif26b | addgene full sequence | sequence record 200036 | Addgene NGS Result
CGGATCGGGAGATCTCCCGATCCCCTATGGTGCACTCTCAGTACAATCTGCTCTGATGCCGCATAGTTAA
GCCAGTATCTGCTCCCTGCTTGTGTGTTGGAGGTCGCTGAGTAGTGCGCGAGCAAAATTTAAGCTACAAC
AAGGCAAGGCTTGACCGACAATTGCATGAAGAATCTGCTTAGGGTTAGGCGTTTTGCGCTGCTTCGCGAT
GTACGGGCCAGATATACGCGTTGACATTGATTATTGACTAGGCTTTTGCAAAAAGCTTTGCAAAGATGGA
TAAAGTTTTAAACAGAGAGGAATCTTTGCAGCTAATGGACCTTCTAGGTCTTGAAAGGAGTGGGAATTGG
CTCCGGTGCCCGTCAGTGGGCAGAGCGCACATCGCCCACAGTCCCCGAGAAGTTGGGGGGAGGGGTCGGC
AATTGAACCGGTGCCTAGAGAAGGTGGCGCGGGGTAAACTGGGAAAGTGATGTCGTGTACTGGCTCCGCC
TTTTTCCCGAGGGTGGGGGAGAACCGTATATAAGTGCAGTAGTCGCCGTGAACGTTCTTTTTCGCAACGG
GTTTGCCGCCAGAACACAGGTAAGTGCCGTGTGTGGTTCCCGCGGGCCTGGCCTCTTTACGGGTTATGGC
CCTTGCGTGCCTTGAATTACTTCCACCTGGCTGCAGTACGTGATTCTTGATCCCGAGCTTCGGGTTGGAA
GTGGGTGGGAGAGTTCGAGGCCTTGCGCTTAAGGAGCCCCTTCGCCTCGTGCTTGAGTTGAGGCCTGGCC
TGGGCGCTGGGGCCGCCGCGTGCGAATCTGGTGGCACCTTCGCGCCTGTCTCGCTGCTTTCGATAAGTCT
CTAGCCATTTAAAATTTTTGATGACCTGCTGCGACGCTTTTTTTCTGGCAAGATAGTCTTGTAAATGCGG
GCCAAGATCTGCACACTGGTATTTCGGTTTTTGGGGCCGCGGGCGGCGACGGGGCCCGTGCGTCCCAGCG
CACATGTTCGGCGAGGCGGGGCCTGCGAGCGCGGCCACCGAGAATCGGACGGGGGTAGTCTCAAGCTGGC
CGGCCTGCTCTGGTGCCTGGCCTCGCGCCGCCGTGTATCGCCCCGCCCTGGGCGGCAAGGCTGGCCCGGT
CGGCACCAGTTGCGTGAGCGGAAAGATGGCCGCTTCCCGGCCCTGCTGCAGGGAGCTCAAAATGGAGGAC
GCGGCGCTCGGGAGAGCGGGCGGGTGAGTCACCCACACAAAGGAAAAGGGCCTTTCCGTCCTCAGCCGTC
GCTTCATGTGACTCCACGGAGTACCGGGCGCCGTCCAGGCACCTCGATTAGTTCTCGAGCTTTTGGAGTA
CGTCGTCTTTAGGTTGGGGGGAGGGGTTTTATGCGATGGAGTTTCCCCACACTGAGTGGGTGGAGACTGA
AGTTAGGCCAGCTTGGCACTTGATGTAATTCTCCTTGGAATTTGCCCTTTTTGAGTTTGGATCTTGGTTC
ATTCTCAAGCCTCAGACAGTGGTTCAAAGTTTTTTTCTTCCATTTCAGGTGTCGTGAGGAATTAGCTTGG
TACTAATACGACTCACTATAGGGAGACCCAAGCTGGCTAGGTAAGCTTGGTACCGAGCTCGGATCCACTA
GTCCAGTGTGGTGGAATTCTGCAGATATCAACAAGTTTGTACAAAAAAGCAGGCTGGCGCCGGAACCAAT
TCAGTCGACACCATGGTGAGCAAGGGCGAGGAGCTGTTCACCGGGGTGGTGCCCATCCTGGTCGAGCTGG
ACGGCGACGTAAACGGCCACAAGTTCAGCGTGTCCGGCGAGGGCGAGGGCGATGCCACCTACGGCAAGCT
GACCCTGAAGTTCATCTGCACCACCGGCAAGCTGCCCGTGCCCTGGCCCACCCTCGTGACCACCCTGACC
TACGGCGTGCAGTGCTTCAGCCGCTACCCCGACCACATGAAGCAGCACGACTTCTTCAAGTCCGCCATGC
CCGAAGGCTACGTCCAGGAGCGCACCATCTTCTTCAAGGACGACGGCAACTACAAGACCCGCGCCGAGGT
GAAGTTCGAGGGCGACACCCTGGTGAACCGCATCGAGCTGAAGGGCATCGACTTCAAGGAGGACGGCAAC
ATCCTGGGGCACAAGCTGGAGTACAACTACAACAGCCACAACGTCTATATCATGGCCGACAAGCAGAAGA
ACGGCATCAAGGTGAACTTCAAGATCCGCCACAACATCGAGGACGGCAGCGTGCAGCTCGCCGACCACTA
CCAGCAGAACACCCCCATCGGCGACGGCCCCGTGCTGCTGCCCGACAACCACTACCTGAGCACCCAGTCC
GCCCTGAGCAAAGACCCCAACGAGAAGCGCGATCACATGGTCCTGCTGGAGTTCGTGACCGCCGCCGGGA
TCACTCTCGGCATGGACGAGCTGTACAAGGGCCGGCCTACCATGAATTCGGTAGCCGGAAATAAAGAGAG
GCTTGCGGTCTCCACCAGGGGCAAGAAATACGGGGTGAACGAAATGTGCTCGCCCACCAAGCCCTCAGCG
CCCTGCTCTCCTGAGAGCTGGTACCGCAAGGCTTACGAGGAGTCGCGCGCCGGCAGCCGGCCCACCCCGG
AGGGAGCAGGCTCTGCGCTGGGCTCATCGGGCACCCCGTCCCCGGGCTCGGGCACCTCGTCCCCGAGCTC
CTTCACCGGCTCTCCGGGACCTGCATCTCCGGGCATTGGTACCAGCTCGCCCGGCTCTCTGGGCGGCTCA
CCCGGCTTCGGCACCGGCTCCCCTGGCTCGGGCAGCGGCGGCGGCTCCTCCCCCGGCTCCGACCGCGGCG
TCTGGTGCGAGAACTGTAACGCCCGCTTGGTGGAGCTGAAGAGGCAGGCTCTCAAGCTGCTGCTGCCGGG
ACCCCTCCCGGGAAAGGACCCTGCTTTCTCTGCTGTGATTCACGACAAACTCCAGGTTCCCAATACTATC
AGGAAGTCGTGGAATGACCGAGACAACCGCTGTGACATTTGTGCCACACACCTGAACCAGCTAAAGCAGG
AAGCCATCCAAATGGTGCTGACCTTGGAGCAGGCAGCTGGCAGCGAGCACTATGACACCTCTCTGGGCTC
ACCCCCTCCGATCTCCAGCATTCCCACACTGGTGGGGTCTCGCCACATGGGTGGGCTCCAGCAGCCCAGG
GAGTGGGCCTTTGTGCCTGCCCCCTATGCCACTTCTACCTACACAGGCCTTGTCAACAAACACAGCGGCA
AACCCAACAGCCTTGGGGTCAGCAACGGAGCGGAAAAGAAGAGTGGCTCCCCAACCCACCAGGCCAAGGT
CAGCCTCCAGATGGCCACCAGTCCCAGCAATGGAAACATCCTCAACTCGGTGGCCATTCAGGCTCATCAA
TATCTAGACGGCACCTGGTCCCTTTCAAGAACCAATGGGGTTACCCTGTACCCCTACCAGATCTCCCAGC
TGATGACAGAGACCGGCCGCGAGGGACTGACAGAGTCAGCGCTCAACCGCTACAATGCTGACAAGCCTGC
AGCCAGCAGTGTCCCAGCCCCACAGGGTTCCTGTGTGGCCAGTGAGACTTCCACAGGGACCTCAGTGGCC
GCTTCCTTCTTCGCACGAGCTGCCCAGAAGTTAAATCTGTCATCTAAGAAGAAGAAACACCGGCCTTCGA
CTCCATCTGTTGCGGAGGCTCCCCTCTTTGCGACCAGCTTCAGTGGGATCCTGCAGACCTCTCCTCCCCC
AGCCCCACCCTGTCTCCTGAGGGCTGTCAACAAGGTGAAGGACACTCCTGGCATGGGCAAGGTGAAAGTC
ATGCTGCGTATCTGTTCCACATCAGCTCGAGATACCTCAGAATCCAGCTCTTTCCTGAAGGTGGACCCAC
GGAAGAAGCAGATCACCTTGTATGATCCCCTGACTTGCGGAGGTCAAAATGCCTTCCAGAAAAGAAGCAG
CCAGGTTCCTCCGAAGATGTTTGCCTTCGATGCTGTTTTCCCACAAGATGCTTCTCAGGCTGAAGTTTGT
GCTGGAACTGTGGCCGAAGTCATCCAGTCTGTGGTGAACGGGGCAGATGGCTGTGTGTTCTGTTTTGGCC
ATGCCAAGCTAGGGAAATCCTACACCATGATCGGAAGGGACGACTCTATGCAGAACCTGGGCATTATTCC
ATGTGCTATTTCTTGGCTGTTCAAGCTTATCAATGAGCGCAAAGAGAAGACGGGGGCCCGATTCTCAGTC
CGCATCTCAGCCGTTGAGGTGTGGGGAAAAGAGGAGAACCTTCGAGACCTGTTGTCTGAGGTGGCCACGG
GCAGCCTACAGGACGGGCAGTCCCCAGGCGTGTACCTCTGTGAAGACCCCATCTGTGGCACACAGCTGCA
GAACCAGAGTGAGCTCCGGGCCCCCACCGCAGAGAAAGCTGCCTTCTTCCTGGACGCCGCCATTGCCTCG
AGGCGAAGCAACCAACAGGATTGTGACGAGGATGACCACCGCAACTCCCATATGCTCTTCACCCTGCACA
TCTACCAGTACCGGATGGAGAAGAGCGGGAAGGGTGGAATGTCTGGAGGTCGAAGCCGCCTGCATCTCAT
CGACCTCGGGAGCTGTGTGAAAGCTCTCAGCAAAAACCGAGAAGGAGGCTCGGGGCTGTGCCTCTCACTG
TCTGCTCTGGGCAACGTCATCCTGGCTTTGGTCAACGGGAGCAAGCACATCCCATACAAGGAGAGCAAGC
TCACCATGCTTCTGAGGGAGTCTCTGGGGAATGTGAACTGTCGCACCACCATGATCGCACACATCTCGGC
CGCAGCCAGCAGCTACGCGGAGACCCTGTCCACCATCCAGATCGCGTCGAGAGTCTTAAGGATGAAGAAG
AAGAAGACCAAGTACACATCAAGCTCCTCTGGGGGAGAAAGCTCCTGTGAGGAAGGCAGAATGCGCAGGC
CCACCCAGCTGAGACCCTTCCATGCCCGGGCTCCGGTGGATCCAGAATTCCCCCTTGCCCCACTGTCCAG
TGATCCTGACTACTCCTCCAGCAGTGAGCAGTCCTGCGACACCGTCATCTACATCGGGCCCAATGGCACA
GCCCTGTCTGACAAGGAACTCACTGACAATGAGGGGCCCCCAGACTTTGTGCCCATTGTGCCAGCCCTAC
AGAAGACCAGAGGTGACAGCCGGCCGGGGGAGGCAGCAGAGGCTGCAGCCAGCAAGTCAGAAAGGGACTG
TCTGAAGTGCAATACGTTTGCTGAGCTGCAGGAAAGACTAGATTGCATAGATGGCAGCGAAGAACCCAGT
AAGTTTCCCTTCGAAGAGCTGCCCATCCAGTTCGGGCCGGAGCAAGCTGGCAGATGTGCTCCTTTAAGCC
AAGCAGTGGGGCCAGACACACCCTCTGAGTCTGAAAAGGAAGATAACGGCTCAGACAATGGCCAATTGAC
CGAGAGGGAAGGCACAGAGCTTCCAGCCTCCAAGGCACAGCGGAATCGGTCCCCTGCCCCTACTGTGACA
CGCAGCAGCAGCCCCAGTCCAGCCTCACCACGGAGCATCCCGGGCAGCAGTAGCCAGCACAGTACCTCCC
AGCTCACACAGAGCCCCAGTCTCCAGAGCAGCCGGGAGAGTCTGAACTCATGTGGCTTCGTGGAGGGCAA
GCCCAGACCCATGGGCTCCCCGAGGCTAGGCATTGCCAGTCTGTCCAAGACCTCAGAGTACAAACCTCCC
AGTTCTCCCTCTCAGAGGTGCAAAGTCTACACCCAGAAGGGGGTCCTGCCCTCCTCTGCCCCACCACCTT
CCCTGAGCAAGGACTCTGGCATGGTCTCCAGTGAATCCTTGCTTCAGCCCGACGTGCGCACTCCCCCAGT
TGGAATGAGTCCCCAGGTTTTGAAGAAATCCATGTCTGCCGGGAGCGAAGGGTTTCCCGGAACTCTAGTT
GACGGTGAGGACCAGGAAGGCCCTCCAGCGGACTCTAAGAAGGAGATTCTGAGCACCACAATGGTGACTG
TGCAACAGCCCCTGGAGCTGAATGGTGAGGATGAGTTGGTCTTCACACTGGTGGAGGAGCTGACCATCAG
CGGGGTGCTCGACAGTGGACGCCCTACCAGCATCATCAGCTTCAACAGTGACTGCTCCGTGCAGGCCCTG
GCCTCAGGCTCCCGGCCCGTCAGCATCATCAGCAGCATCAGCGAGGATCTGGAGTGCTACTCCAGCATGG
CCCCCGTCTCCGAGGTGAGCATCACGCAGTTCCTGCCTCTCCCAAAGCTGGGCCTGGATGAGAAGGCTCG
GGACGCGGGCAGCCGGCGTTCCTCCATCAGCTCCTGGCTGAGCGAGATGAGCGCGGGCAGTGATGGCGAG
CAGTCATGCCACAGCTTCATAGCCCAGACGTGCTTTGGGCATGGGGAAGCCATGGCAGAACCCCCAGCCT
CGGAGTTTGTCAGCAGCATCCAGAACACGGCAGTGGTGTGCAGAGAGAAGCCCGAGGTGGGCCCTGACAA
CCTGCTCATCTTATCTGAGATGGGGGAAGAGTCTGGCAACAAAGCCGCTCCCATCAAAGGCTGCAAAATC
TCAACGGTGGGCAAGGCCATGGTCACCATCTCCAACACAGCCAGCCTGAGCAGCTGCGAAGGGTACATCC
CCATGAAGACCAACATCACCGTTTACCCCTGCATCGCCATGAGCCCCCGAAACGTGCAAGAGCCTGAGTC
CTCCACTGCCACCCCAAAGGTGAGCCCCAAAGCATCCCAGGCCCAGGAAAGCAAGGAACCCAGTACAAGG
AGAGAGATGAAATTTGAGGATCCTTGGCTTAAACGAGAAGAAGAGGTGAAAAGGGAGAACGCTTACTCCA
GCGAGGAAGGGGTTAAGTGTGAGCCGCTCCCAAGCTCCCTGAAGACTGAAGGTAAGTCAGAGCAGGAACT
GGATGGCAGGCCCAGCTCAGGCAACAGGCTGAGCAGCAGCAGCTCAGAGGCAGCCGCCTTTCAAGGGACT
GATAACGTTAGGAGAGTCGTGGATGGCTGTGAGATGGCCCTGCCTGGCTTGGTGGCCCAAAGTCCCCTCC
ATGTCAACCGAAACCTAAAGTCAAGCAGCCTCCCAAGGGCATTTCAGAAAGCTGACAGGCACGAGGAGCT
GGACAGCTTCTACCATTGCCTGGCAGACAGCAATGGCTTCAGTGCTGCTTCGGGCATCCCATCCTCGAAG
ACAACCCTAGAGAGGAAAGTTGCTTCACCCAAGCATTGCGTCCTGGCAAGGCCCAAAGGGACCCCGCCTC
TGCCTCCTGTCCGCAAGTCTAGCTTGGACCAGAAGAACAGGGCCAGCCCTCAACACGGTGGTGGCAGCAG
CAACACCAGCAGCCCCCTGAACCAGCCAGCTACCTTCTTGGCTTGCTTCCCTGATGAGTCCAACGGCAAG
ACTAAGGATGTCAGTAGCAGCAGTAAGCTCTTCAGCGCCAAGCTGGAACAGCTGGCCAGCAGAAGCAACT
CTCTTGGCAGGACAACAGTCAGCCACTACGAATGCTTGTCGTTGGAGAGGGCCGAAAGCCTGTCGTCGGT
GAGCTCCCGCATGCATGCCGGCAAAGATAGTACCATGCCCCGCACTGGGAGGAGCCTGGGTCGCAGCACT
GGCGCCTCACCACCCAGCTGTGGCATCACTCAGTCCACAGGGGCCTCTCCCAAGGCCAGCCAGTCTAAGA
TCTCTGCAGTGAGCAAGCTCCTGCTGGCCAGTCCTAAATCCCGCAGCAGCCTGTCCACCTCCACCACCAA
AACCCTCAGCTTCTCCACCAAGTCCCTGCCACAGTCTGTGGGCCAGAGCTCCAACCTACCGCCCAGCGGG
AAACACATGTCCTGGTCCACCCAGTCGCTCAGCAGGAACCGGGGCTCTGGGCTGGCTTCCAAACTGCCGC
TAAGAGCGGTCAACGGGCGCATTTCGGAGCTGCTCCAGGGCAGTGCGGGCCCGAGGAGTGCACAGCTGCG
GGCAGAGGCGGAAGAGCGCAGTGGGGCTCCCTCGGAGGACAAGCCCGCAGCCGCCCACCTGCTGCCCTCG
CCCTACAGCAAGATCACCCCTCCGAGGAAGCCGCACCGCTGCAGCAGCGGGCACGGTAGTGATAACAGCA
GTGTCCTGAGTGGGGAGCTACCACCTGCCATGGGGAAGACTGCCCTCTTCTACCACAGCGGAGGCAGCAG
TGGCTACGAGAGCATGATGAGAGACAGCGAGGCCACCGGCAGTGCATCCTCAGCCCAGGACTCCATGAGC
GAGAACAGCAGCTCCGTGGGAGGGAGATGCAGGAGCCTCAAAAACCAAAAGAAAAGGTCCAATTCAGGTT
CCCAGAGACGGAGGCTCATTCCAGCACTGTCTCTCGATACCCCCTCACCTGTGAGGAAAACTGCCAGCAG
CACAGGGGTCCGCTGGGTGGACGGCCCCTTGAGGAGCACCCAGAGGAGCCTTGGGGAACCATTCGAAATT
AAAGTCTATGAGATTGATGACGTGGAGCGCCTGCAGCGACGTCGAGGAGCTACAAGCAAGGAGGTCATGT
GCTTCAATGCCAAGCTGAAAATCCTAGAACATCGGCAGCAGAGAATCGCTGAAGTCCGAGCCAAGTACGA
GTGGCTGATGAAGGAGCTAGAAGCGACCAAGCAGTACCTGATGCTGGACCCCAACAAGTGGCTTCGTGAA
TTTGACTTGGAGCAGGTCCTGCAGCTGGATTCCCTGGAGTACCTGGAGGCACTGGAGGGTGTGACAGAGC
GCTTGGAGAGCCGCGTCAACTTCTGCAAGGCCCATCTCATGATGATCACCTGCTTTGACATCACCTCCAG
GCGCCGATAAGGCGCGCCTCTAGAACTATAGTGAGTCGTATTACGTAGATCCAGACATGATAAGATACAT
TGATGAGTTTGGACAAACCACAACTAGAATGCAGTGAAAAAAATGCTTTATTTGTGAAATTTGTGATGCT
ATTGCTTTATTTGTAACCATTATAAGCTGCAATAAACAAGTTAACAACAACAATTGCATTCATTTTATGT
TTCAGGTTCAGGGGGAGGTGTGGGAGGTTTTTTAATTCGCGGCCGCACTCGAGATATCTAGACCCAGCTT
TCTTGTACAAAGTGGTTGATATCCAGCACAGTGGCGGCCGCTCGAGTCTAGAGGGCCCGCGGTTCGAAGG
TAAGCCTATCCCTAACCCTCTCCTCGGTCTCGATTCTACGCGTACCGGTTAGTAATGAGTTTAAACCCGC
TGATCAGCCTCGACTGTGCCTTCTAGTTGCCAGCCATCTGTTGTTTGCCCCTCCCCCGTGCCTTCCTTGA
CCCTGGAAGGTGCCACTCCCACTGTCCTTTCCTAATAAAATGAGGAAATTGCATCGCATTGTCTGAGTAG
GTGTCATTCTATTCTGGGGGGTGGGGTGGGGCAGGACAGCAAGGGGGAGGATTGGGAAGACAATAGCAGG
CATGCTGGGGATGCGGTGGGCTCTATGGCTTCTGAGGCGGAAAGAACCAGCTGGGGCTCTAGGGGGTATC
CCC
[124 nt withheld, positions 9454-9577]
C
[91 nt withheld, positions 9579-9669]
AGGGTGATGGTTCACGTACCTAGAAGTTCCTATTCCGAAGTTCCTATTCTCTAGAAAGTATAGGAACTTC
CTTGGCCAAAAAGCCTGAACTCACCGCGACGTCTGTCGAGAAGTTTCTGATCGAAAAGTTCGACAGCGTC
TCCGACCTGATGCAGCTCTCGGAGGGCGAAGAATCTCGTGCTTTCAGCTTCGATGTAGGAGGGCGTGGAT
ATGTCCTGCGGGTAAATAGCTGCGCCGATGGTTTCTACAAAGATCGTTATGTTTATCGGCACTTTGCATC
GGCCGCGCTCCCGATTCCGGAAGTGCTTGACATTGGGGAATTCAGCGAGAGCCTGACCTATTGCATCTCC
CGCCGTGCACAGGGTGTCACGTTGCAAGACCTGCCTGAAACCGAACTGCCCGCTGTTCTGCAGCCGGTCG
CGGAGGCCATGGATGCGATCGCTGCGGCCGATCTTAGCCAGACGAGCGGGTTCGGCCCATTCGGACCGCA
AGGAATCGGTCAATACACTACATGGCGTGATTTCATATGCGCGATTGCTGATCCCCATGTGTATCACTGG
CAAACTGTGATGGACGACACCGTCAGTGCGTCCGTCGCGCAGGCTCTCGATGAGCTGATGCTTTGGGCCG
AGGACTGCCCCGAAGTCCGGCACCTCGTGCACGCGGATTTCGGCTCCAACAATGTCCTGACGGACAATGG
CCGCATAACAGCGGTCATTGACTGGAGCGAGGCGATGTTCGGGGATTCCCAATACGAGGTCGCCAACATC
TTCTTCTGGAGGCCGTGGTTGGCTTGTATGGAGCAGCAGACGCGCTACTTCGAGCGGAGGCATCCGGAGC
TTGCAGGATCGCCGCGGCTCCGGGCGTATATGCTCCGCATTGGTCTTGACCAACTCTATCAGAGCTTGGT
TGACGGCAATTTCGATGATGCAGCTTGGGCGCAGGGTCGATGCGACGCAATCGTCCGATCCGGAGCCGGG
ACTGTCGGGCGTACACAAATCGCCCGCAGAAGCGCGGCCGTCTGGACCGATGGCTGTGTAGAAGTACTCG
CCGATAGTGGAAACCGACGCCCCAGCACTCGTCCGAGGGCAAAGGAATAGCACGTACTACGAGATTTCGA
TTCCACCGCCGCCTTCTATGAAAGGTTGGGCTTCGGAATCGTTTTCCGGGACGCCGGCTGGATGATCCTC
CAGCGCGGGGATCTCATGCTGGAGTTCTTCGCCCACCCCAACTTGTTTATTGCAGCTTATAATGGTTACA
AATAAAGCAATAGCATCACAAATTTCACAAATAAAGCATTTTTTTCACTGCATTCTAGTTGTGGTTTGTC
CAAACTCATCAATGTATCTTATCATGTCTGTATACCGTCGACCTCTAGCTAGAGCTTGGCGTAATCATGG
TCATAGCTGTTTCCTGTGTGAAATTGTTATCCGCTCACAATTCCACACAACATACGAGCCGGAAGCATAA
AGTGTAAAGCCTGGGGTGCCTAATGAGTGAGCTAACTCACATTAATTGCGTTGCGCTCACTGCCCGCTTT
CCAGTCGGGAAACCTGTCGTGCCAGCTGCATTAATGAATCGGCCAACGCGCGGGGAGAGGCGGTTTGCGT
ATTGGGCGCTCTTCCGCTTCCTCGCTCACTGACTCGCTGCGCTCGGTCGTTCGGCTGCGGCGAGCGGTAT
CAGCTCACTCAAAGGCGGTAATACGGTTATCCACAGAATCAGGGGATAACGCAGGAAAGAACATGTGAGC
AAAAGGCCAGCAAAAGGCCAGGAACCGTAAAAAGGCCGCGTTGCTGGCGTTTTTCCATAGGCTCCGCCCC
CCTGACGAGCATCACAAAAATCGACGCTCAAGTCAGAGGTGGCGAAACCCGACAGGACTATAAAGATACC
AGGCGTTTCCCCCTGGAAGCTCCCTCGTGCGCTCTCCTGTTCCGACCCTGCCGCTTACCGGATACCTGTC
CGCCTTTCTCCCTTCGGGAAGCGTGGCGCTTTCTCATAGCTCACGCTGTAGGTATCTCAGTTCGGTGTAG
GTCGTTCGCTCCAAGCTGGGCTGTGTGCACGAACCCCCCGTTCAGCCCGACCGCTGCGCCTTATCCGGTA
ACTATCGTCTTGAGTCCAACCCGGTAAGACACGACTTATCGCCACTGGCAGCAGCCACTGGTAACAGGAT
TAGCAGAGCGAGGTATGTAGGCGGTGCTACAGAGTTCTTGAAGTGGTGGCCTAACTACGGCTACACTAGA
AGAACAGTATTTGGTATCTGCGCTCTGCTGAAGCCAGTTACCTTCGGAAAAAGAGTTGGTAGCTCTTGAT
CCGGCAAACAAACCACCGCTGGTAGCGGTGGTTTTTTTGTTTGCAAGCAGCAGATTACGCGCAGAAAAAA
AGGATCTCAAGAAGATCCTTTGATCTTTTCTACGGGGTCTGACGCTCAGTGGAACGAAAACTCACGTTAA
GGGATTTTGGTCATGAGATTATCAAAAAGGATCTTCACCTAGATCCTTTTAAATTAAAAATGAAGTTTTA
AATCAATCTAAAGTATATATGAGTAAACTTGGTCTGACAGTTACCAATGCTTAATCAGTGAGGCACCTAT
CTCAGCGATCTGTCTATTTCGTTCATCCATAGTTGCCTGACTCCCCGTCGTGTAGATAACTACGATACGG
GAGGGCTTACCATCTGGCCCCAGTGCTGCAATGATACCGCGAGACCCACGCTCACCGGCTCCAGATTTAT
CAGCAATAAACCAGCCAGCCGGAAGGGCCGAGCGCAGAAGTGGTCCTGCAACTTTATCCGCCTCCATCCA
GTCTATTAATTGTTGCCGGGAAGCTAGAGTAAGTAGTTCGCCAGTTAATAGTTTGCGCAACGTTGTTGCC
ATTGCTACAGGCATCGTGGTGTCACGCTCGTCGTTTGGTATGGCTTCATTCAGCTCCGGTTCCCAACGAT
CAAGGCGAGTTACATGATCCCCCATGTTGTGCAAAAAAGCGGTTAGCTCCTTCGGTCCTCCGATCGTTGT
CAGAAGTAAGTTGGCCGCAGTGTTATCACTCATGGTTATGGCAGCACTGCATAATTCTCTTACTGTCATG
CCATCCGTAAGATGCTTTTCTGTGACTGGTGAGTACTCAACCAAGTCATTCTGAGAATAGTGTATGCGGC
GACCGAGTTGCTCTTGCCCGGCGTCAATACGGGATAATACCGCGCCACATAGCAGAACTTTAAAAGTGCT
CATCATTGGAAAACGTTCTTCGGGGCGAAAACTCTCAAGGATCTTACCGCTGTTGAGATCCAGTTCGATG
TAACCCACTCGTGCACCCAACTGATCTTCAGCATCTTTTACTTTCACCAGCGTTTCTGGGTGAGCAAAAA
CAGGAAGGCAAAATGCCGCAAAAAAGGGAATAAGGGCGACACGGAAATGTTGAATACTCATACTCTTCCT
TTTTCAATATTATTGAAGCATTTATCAGGGTTATTGTCTCATGAGCGGATACATATTTGAATGTATTTAG
AAAAATAAACAAATAGGGGTTCCGCGCACATTTCCCCGAAAAGTGCCACCTGACGTCGA
Features (pLannotate 1.2.2; 26 found; start..end, strand, type, name):
     26..78      -  misc_feature   bom (fragment): basis of mobility region from pBR322
    233..251     +  enhancer       CMV enhancer (fragment): human cytomegalovirus immediate early enhancer
    276..342     +  CDS            small t antigen (fragment): SV40 (simian virus 40) small t antigen
    349..1527    +  promoter       EF-1α promoter: strong constitutive promoter for human elongation factor EF-1α
   1544..1562    +  promoter       T7 promoter: promoter for bacteriophage T7 RNA polymerase
   1641..1665    +  protein_bind   attB1: mutant version of attB; recombination site for the Gateway® BP reaction BP Clonase™
   1693..2409    +  CDS            EGFP: EGFP is a basic (constitutively fluorescent) green fluorescent protein published in 1996, derived from Aequorea victoria. It is reported to be a rapidly-maturing weak dimer with moderate acid sensitivity.
   2422..8757    +  CDS            Kif26b: KI26B_MOUSE - Experimental evidence at protein level: Swiss-Prot protein existence level 1. Essential for embryonic kidney development. Plays an important role in the compact adhesion between mesenchymal cells adjacent to the ureteric buds, possibly by interacting with MYH10. This could lead to the establishment of the basolateral integrity of the mesenchyme and the polarized expression of ITGA8, which maintains the GDNF expression required for further ureteric bud attraction. Although it seems to lack ATPase activity it is constitutively associated with microtubules. From Mus musculus (Mouse)
   8776..8793    -  promoter       T7 promoter (fragment): promoter for bacteriophage T7 RNA polymerase
   8798..8932    -  polyA_signal   SV40 poly(A) signal: SV40 polyadenylation signal
   9022..9046    -  protein_bind   attB2: mutant version of attB; recombination site for the Gateway® BP reaction BP Clonase™
   9099..9140    +  CDS            V5 tag: epitope tag from simian virus 5
   9184..9408    +  polyA_signal   bGH poly(A) signal: bovine growth hormone polyadenylation signal
   9412..9433    +  promoter       SV40 promoter (fragment): SV40 enhancer and early promoter
   9454..9687    +  rep_origin     f1 ori (fragment) (sequence partly withheld): f1 bacteriophage origin of replication; arrow indicates direction of (+) strand synthesis
   9692..9739    +  protein_bind   FRT: FLP-mediated recombination occurs in the 8-bp core sequence TCTAGAAA (Turan and Bode, 2011). FLP recombinase from the Saccharomyces cerevisiae 2μ plasmid
   9747..10769   +  CDS            HygR: aminoglycoside phosphotransferase from E. coli; aph(4)-Ia; confers resistance to hygromycin
  10779..10904   +  CDS            ble (fragment): BLE_KLEPN - Experimental evidence at protein level: Swiss-Prot protein existence level 1. Binding protein with a strong affinity to the bleomycin family of antibiotics. Binds to CL990; an antimitotic-antibiotic compound. From Klebsiella pneumoniae.
  10899..11020   +  polyA_signal   SV40 poly(A) signal: SV40 polyadenylation signal
  11091..11113   -  protein_bind   lac operator (fragment): The lac repressor binds to the lac operator to inhibit transcription in E. coli. This inhibition can be relieved by adding lactose or isopropyl-β-D-thiogalactopyranoside (IPTG). lac repressor encoded by lacI
  11117..11147   -  promoter       lac promoter: promoter for the E. coli lac operon
  11162..11183   -  protein_bind   CAP binding site: CAP binding activates transcription in the presence of cAMP. E. coli catabolite activator protein
  11196..11288   -  CDS            lacI (fragment): lac repressor; lacI; The lac repressor binds to the lac operator to inhibit transcription in E. coli. This inhibition can be relieved by adding lactose or isopropyl-β-D-thiogalactopyranoside (IPTG).
  11471..12059   -  rep_origin     ori: high-copy-number ColE1/pMB1/pBR322/pUC origin of replication
  12230..13090   -  CDS            AmpR: β-lactamase; bla; confers resistance to ampicillin, carbenicillin, and related antibiotics
  13091..13195   -  promoter       AmpR promoter: bla
