[The description below was written by a language model from this plasmid's Addgene catalogue record and pLannotate feature annotations shown in this document.]
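Description:
pEF5-FRT-V5-DEST-GFP-Kif26b is a mammalian expression plasmid of about 13.2 kb, made by Gateway recombination into the commercial pEF5-FRT-V5-DEST destination backbone. It is propagated in E. coli through a high-copy ColE1/pUC-type origin with ampicillin resistance (AmpR with its own bla promoter). The two annotated sequence records, one from the depositor and one from repository sequencing, differ by a single nucleotide in length and show the same feature layout.

The payload is mouse Kif26b, a kinesin superfamily protein, fused at its N-terminus to EGFP and driven by the strong constitutive human EF-1α promoter. The EGFP-Kif26b reading frame sits between the attB1 and attB2 sites left by the Gateway reaction. A T7 promoter lies just upstream. Between the end of Kif26b and attB2 the table shows a reverse-oriented SV40 poly(A) signal and a T7 promoter fragment, presumably carried over from the entry clone. The backbone's V5 epitope lies beyond attB2, separated from the Kif26b coding sequence by this material. The record lists only GFP as a tag, so the V5 tag is probably not part of the expressed protein. The bGH polyadenylation signal follows.

Downstream is an FRT site directly preceding a hygromycin resistance gene with an SV40 poly(A) signal but no annotated complete promoter. This is the arrangement used for FLP-mediated integration at a genomic FRT landing site, where insertion supplies the promoter and allows hygromycin selection of isogenic stable lines. The stated purpose is expression of GFP-Kif26b in mammalian cells. The associated publication concerns Kif26b in Wnt5a-Ror signaling.
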