Addgene plasmid #102862: pEF5-FRT-V5-DEST-GFP-Kif26b
Purpose: Expresses GFP-Kif26b in mammalian cells
Depositing lab: Henry Ho. Depositing organization: University of California, Davis. Publication: Kinesin superfamily protein Kif26b links Wnt5a-Ror signaling to the control of cell and tissue behaviors in vertebrates. Susman MW, Karuna EP, Kunz RC, Gujral TS, Cantu AV, Choi SS, Jong BY, Okada K, Scales MK, Hum J, Hu LS, Kirschner MW, Nishinakamura R, Yamada S, Laird DJ, Jao LE, Gygi SP, Greenberg ME, Ho HH. Elife. 2017 Sep 8;6. pii: e26509. doi: 10.7554/eLife.26509. PubMed 28885975.
Backbone
  Vector backbone: pEF5-FRT-V5-DEST
  Backbone manufacturer: Thermo Fisher
  Backbone size w/o insert (bp): 7528
  Total vector size (bp): 13229
  Vector type: Mammalian Expression
  Selectable markers: Hygromycin
Growth in bacteria
  Bacterial resistance: Ampicillin, 100 μg/mL
  Growth temperature: 37°C
  Growth strain: NEB Stable
  Copy number: High Copy
Gene/Insert
  Gene/Insert name: Mouse Kif26b
  Species: M. musculus (mouse)
  Insert size (bp): 6341
  GenBank ID: NP_001155137.1
  Entrez Gene: Kif26b (a.k.a. 4832420M10, BC056349, D230039L06Rik)
  Promoter: EF1A
  Tag / fusion protein: GFP (N terminal on insert)
  Cloning method: Gateway Cloning
  Sequencing primers: 5′ EF1A promoter forward (TCAAGCCTCAGACAGTGGTTC)
Terms and licenses: Academic/Nonprofit Terms; Industry Terms: Not Available to Industry
How to cite: pEF5-FRT-V5-DEST-GFP-Kif26b was a gift from Henry Ho (Addgene plasmid # 102862 ; http://n2t.net/addgene:102862 ; RRID:Addgene_102862)
